>Addgene plasmid #138440 | pcDNA4/TO-ORF24 3L_A-2xStrep | depositor full sequence | sequence record 267320 | pcDNA4/TO-ORF24 3L_A-2xStrep sequence 7374 bps
GACGGATCGGGAGATCTCCCGATCCCCTATGGTGCACTCTCAGTACAATCTGCTCTGATGCCGCATAGTT
AAGCCAGTATCTGCTCCCTGCTTGTGTGTTGGAGGTCGCTGAGTAGTGCGCGAGCAAAATTTAAGCTACA
ACAAGGCAAGGCTTGACCGACAATTGCATGAAGAATCTGCTTAGGGTTAGGCGTTTTGCGCTGCTTCGCG
ATGTACGGGCCAGATATACGCGTTGACATTGATTATTGACTAGTTATTAATAGTAATCAATTACGGGGTC
ATTAGTTCATAGCCCATATATGGAGTTCCGCGTTACATAACTTACGGTAAATGGCCCGCCTGGCTGACCG
CCCAACGACCCCCGCCCATTGACGTCAATAATGACGTATGTTCCCATAGTAACGCCAATAGGGACTTTCC
ATTGACGTCAATGGGTGGAGTATTTACGGTAAACTGCCCACTTGGCAGTACATCAAGTGTATCATATGCC
AAGTACGCCCCCTATTGACGTCAATGACGGTAAATGGCCCGCCTGGCATTATGCCCAGTACATGACCTTA
TGGGACTTTCCTACTTGGCAGTACATCTACGTATTAGTCATCGCTATTACCATGGTGATGCGGTTTTGGC
AGTACATCAATGGGCGTGGATAGCGGTTTGACTCACGGGGATTTCCAAGTCTCCACCCCATTGACGTCAA
TGGGAGTTTGTTTTGGAACCAAAATCAACGGGACTTTCCAAAATGTCGTAACAACTCCGCCCCATTGACG
CAAATGGGCGGTAGGCGTGTACGGTGGGAGGTCTATATAAGCAGAGCTCTCCCTATCAGTGATAGAGATC
TCCCTATCAGTGATAGAGATCGTCGACGAGCTCGTTTAGTGAACCGTCAGATCGCCTGGAGACGCCATCC
ACGCTGTTTTGACCTCCATAGAAGACACCGGGACCGATCCAGCCTCCGGACTCTAGCGTTTAAACTTAAG
CTTGGTACCGAGCTCGGATCCATGGCAGCGCTCGAGGGCCCCCTACTACTGCCACCGAGCGCCTCCCTGA
CGACGAGTCCGCAGACCACGTGTTATCAAGCGACTTGGGAATCACAGCTGGAAATATTCTGCTGTCTGGC
CACCAACTCGCACCTGCAGGCAGAGCTGACCTTAGAAGGTCTTGATAAGATGATGCAGCCCGAGCCCACC
TTTTTCGCCTGCAGAGCGATACGCAGAGCAGCCGCGGGGGAACGCCTCCACCCTTTTATACATCAAGAAG
GGACTCTTTTGGGAAAAGTGGGTCGACGGTACAGCGGCGAAGGTTTAATAATTGACGGTGGTGGAGTGTT
TACGCGCGGACAGATAGACACCGACAACTACCTACCTGCGGTGGGATCATGGGAACTTACCGATGATTGT
GATAAACCCTGCGAATTCAGGGAGCTACGCTCGCTGTATCTTCCCGCGCTACTAACGTGCACCATATGTT
ACAAAGCCATGTTCAGGATAGTGTGCAGGTACCTGGAGTTCTGGGAGTTCGAACAGTGTTTTCATGCGTT
TCTGGCGGTGTTGCCCCATAGTCTACAACCCACAATCTATCAAAATTATTTTGCACTCCTGGAGAGCCTG
AAGCATCTCTCGTTTTCAATAATGCCACCCGCATCCCCAGACGCACAGCTACATTTTTTAAAGTTTAACA
TCGGCAGCTTCATGGCCACGTGGGGGTGGCACGGAGAGCTGGTCTCGCTGCGCCGTGCCATCGCTCACAA
CGTAGAGCGACTGCCCACCGTGCTGAAGAACCTGTCGAAACAGAGTAAGCACCAGGACGTCAAGGTTAAC
GGACGGGATCTGGTGGGCTTTCAGCTGGCTCTAAACCAGCTCGTGTCCCGTCTGCACGTAAAAATCCAAC
GCAAGGACCCCGGACCAAAGCCATACAGGGTGGTCGTCAGTACCCCAGATTGTACCTACTATCTAGTGTA
TCCGGGCACACCGGCCATCTACAGACTCGTCATGTGTATGGCAGTGGCAGACTGCATCGGCCACTCGTGC
AGCGGACTGCACCCCTGCGCAAACTTTTTAGGCACCCACGAGACACCGCGTCTCCTGGCGGCGACGCTTT
CAAGAATCCGGTACGCGCCGAAAGACCGGCGAGCAGCCATGAAAGGAAATTTGCAGGCGTGCTTCCAACG
ATACGCGGCCACGGACGCGCGGACTCTGGGCAGCTCTACAGTGTCAGACATGCTGGAACCCACAAAACAC
GTCAGTTTGGAAAACTTCAAGATCACCATATTCAACACCAACATGGTGATTAACACTAAGATAAGCTGCC
ACGTTCCTAACACCCTGCAAAAGACTATTTTAAACATCCCCAGATTGACCAACAATTTTGTTATACGAAA
GTACTCCGTAAAGGAACCTTCTTTTACCATAAGCGTGTTTTTTTCCGACAACATGTGTCAAGGCACCGCA
ATAAACATCAACATCAGTGGGGACATGCTGCACTTTCTCTTCGCAATGGGTACGCTGAAATGCTTTCTGC
CAATCAGGCACATATTTCCTGTATCGATAGCAAATTGGAACTCCACGTTGGACCTGCACGGACTGGAAAA
CCAGTACATGGTGAGAATGGGGCGAAAAAACGTATTTTGGACCACAAACTTTCCATCTGTGGTCTCCAGC
AAGGATGGGCTAAACGTGTCCTGGTTTAAGGCCGCGACAGCCACGATTTCTAAAGTGTACGGGCAGCCTC
TTGTGGAACAGATTCGCCACGAGCTGGCGCCCATTCTCACGGACCAGCACGCGCGCATCGACGGAAACAA
AAATAGAATATTCTCCCTACTTGAGCACAGAAACCGTTCCCAAATACAGACGCTACACAAAAGGTTCCTG
GAGTGTCTGGTGGAATGCTGTTCGTTTCTCAGGCTTGACGTGGCTTGCATTAGGCGAGCCGCCGCCCGGG
GCCTGTTTGACTTCTCAAAGAAGATAATCAGTCACACTAAAAGCAAACACGAGTGCGCAGTACTGGGATA
TAAAAAGTGTAACCTAATCCCGAAAATCTATGCCCGAAACAAGAAGACCAGGCTAGACGAGTTGGGCCGC
AATGCAAACTTCATTTCGTTCGTCGCCACCACGGGTCATCGGTTCGCCGCTCTAAAGCCACAAATTGTCC
GTCACGCCATTCGCAAACTAGGCCTGCACTGGCGCCACCGAACGGCCGCGTCCAACGAGCAGACACCGCC
AGCCGATCCCCGCGTACGTTGCGTCCGTCCGCTGGTCCTCGAGGGAGGCGGTGGATGGAGCCACCCCCAG
TTCGAGAAGGGCGGCGGCAGCGGCGGCGGCAGCGGCGGCGGCAGCTGGAGCCACCCCCAGTTCGAGAAGG
GGCCCGTTTAAACCCGCTGATCAGCCTCGACTGTGCCTTCTAGTTGCCAGCCATCTGTTGTTTGCCCCTC
CCCCGTGCCTTCCTTGACCCTGGAAGGTGCCACTCCCACTGTCCTTTCCTAATAAAATGAGGAAATTGCA
TCGCATTGTCTGAGTAGGTGTCATTCTATTCTGGGGGGTGGGGTGGGGCAGGACAGCAAGGGGGAGGATT
GGGAAGACAATAGCAGGCATGCTGGGGATGCGGTGGGCTCTATGGCTTCTGAGGCGGAAAGAACCAGCTG
GGGCTCTAGGGGGTATCCCC
[124 nt withheld, positions 3661-3784]
C
[91 nt withheld, positions 3786-3876]
A
[49 nt withheld, positions 3878-3926]
CCTTTGACGTTGGAGTCCACGTTCTTT
[37 nt withheld, positions 3954-3990]
ACCCTATCTCGGTCTATTCTTTTGATTTATAAGGGATTTTGCCGATTTCGGCCTATTGGTTAAAAAATGA
GCTGATTTAACAAAAATTTAACGCGAATTAATTCTGTGGAATGTGTGTCAGTTAGGGTGTGGAAAGTCCC
CAGGCTCCCCAGCAGGCAGAAGTATGCAAAGCATGCATCTCAATTAGTCAGCAACCAGGTGTGGAAAGTC
CCCAGGCTCCCCAGCAGGCAGAAGTATGCAAAGCATGCATCTCAATTAGTCAGCAACCATAGTCCCGCCC
CTAACTCCGCCCATCCCGCCCCTAACTCCGCCCAGTTCCGCCCATTCTCCGCCCCATGGCTGACTAATTT
TTTTTATTTATGCAGAGGCCGAGGCCGCCTCTGCCTCTGAGCTATTCCAGAAGTAGTGAGGAGGCTTTTT
TGGAGGCCTAGGCTTTTGCAAAAAGCTCCCGGGAGCTTGTATATCCATTTTCGGATCTGATCAGCACGTG
TTGACAATTAATCATCGGCATAGTATATCGGCATAGTATAATACGACAAGGTGAGGAACTAAACCATGGC
CAAGTTGACCAGTGCCGTTCCGGTGCTCACCGCGCGCGACGTCGCCGGAGCGGTCGAGTTCTGGACCGAC
CGGCTCGGGTTCTCCCGGGACTTCGTGGAGGACGACTTCGCCGGTGTGGTCCGGGACGACGTGACCCTGT
TCATCAGCGCGGTCCAGGACCAGGTGGTGCCGGACAACACCCTGGCCTGGGTGTGGGTGCGCGGCCTGGA
CGAGCTGTACGCCGAGTGGTCGGAGGTCGTGTCCACGAACTTCCGGGACGCCTCCGGGCCGGCCATGACC
GAGATCGGCGAGCAGCCGTGGGGGCGGGAGTTCGCCCTGCGCGACCCGGCCGGCAACTGCGTGCACTTCG
TGGCCGAGGAGCAGGACTGACACGTGCTACGAGATTTCGATTCCACCGCCGCCTTCTATGAAAGGTTGGG
CTTCGGAATCGTTTTCCGGGACGCCGGCTGGATGATCCTCCAGCGCGGGGATCTCATGCTGGAGTTCTTC
GCCCACCCCAACTTGTTTATTGCAGCTTATAATGGTTACAAATAAAGCAATAGCATCACAAATTTCACAA
ATAAAGCATTTTTTTCACTGCATTCTAGTTGTGGTTTGTCCAAACTCATCAATGTATCTTATCATGTCTG
TATACCGTCGACCTCTAGCTAGAGCTTGGCGTAATCATGGTCATAGCTGTTTCCTGTGTGAAATTGTTAT
CCGCTCACAATTCCACACAACATACGAGCCGGAAGCATAAAGTGTAAAGCCTGGGGTGCCTAATGAGTGA
GCTAACTCACATTAATTGCGTTGCGCTCACTGCCCGCTTTCCAGTCGGGAAACCTGTCGTGCCAGCTGCA
TTAATGAATCGGCCAACGCGCGGGGAGAGGCGGTTTGCGTATTGGGCGCTCTTCCGCTTCCTCGCTCACT
GACTCGCTGCGCTCGGTCGTTCGGCTGCGGCGAGCGGTATCAGCTCACTCAAAGGCGGTAATACGGTTAT
CCACAGAATCAGGGGATAACGCAGGAAAGAACATGTGAGCAAAAGGCCAGCAAAAGGCCAGGAACCGTAA
AAAGGCCGCGTTGCTGGCGTTTTTCCATAGGCTCCGCCCCCCTGACGAGCATCACAAAAATCGACGCTCA
AGTCAGAGGTGGCGAAACCCGACAGGACTATAAAGATACCAGGCGTTTCCCCCTGGAAGCTCCCTCGTGC
GCTCTCCTGTTCCGACCCTGCCGCTTACCGGATACCTGTCCGCCTTTCTCCCTTCGGGAAGCGTGGCGCT
TTCTCATAGCTCACGCTGTAGGTATCTCAGTTCGGTGTAGGTCGTTCGCTCCAAGCTGGGCTGTGTGCAC
GAACCCCCCGTTCAGCCCGACCGCTGCGCCTTATCCGGTAACTATCGTCTTGAGTCCAACCCGGTAAGAC
ACGACTTATCGCCACTGGCAGCAGCCACTGGTAACAGGATTAGCAGAGCGAGGTATGTAGGCGGTGCTAC
AGAGTTCTTGAAGTGGTGGCCTAACTACGGCTACACTAGAAGAACAGTATTTGGTATCTGCGCTCTGCTG
AAGCCAGTTACCTTCGGAAAAAGAGTTGGTAGCTCTTGATCCGGCAAACAAACCACCGCTGGTAGCGGTT
TTTTTGTTTGCAAGCAGCAGATTACGCGCAGAAAAAAAGGATCTCAAGAAGATCCTTTGATCTTTTCTAC
GGGGTCTGACGCTCAGTGGAACGAAAACTCACGTTAAGGGATTTTGGTCATGAGATTATCAAAAAGGATC
TTCACCTAGATCCTTTTAAATTAAAAATGAAGTTTTAAATCAATCTAAAGTATATATGAGTAAACTTGGT
CTGACAGTTACCAATGCTTAATCAGTGAGGCACCTATCTCAGCGATCTGTCTATTTCGTTCATCCATAGT
TGCCTGACTCCCCGTCGTGTAGATAACTACGATACGGGAGGGCTTACCATCTGGCCCCAGTGCTGCAATG
ATACCGCGAGACCCACGCTCACCGGCTCCAGATTTATCAGCAATAAACCAGCCAGCCGGAAGGGCCGAGC
GCAGAAGTGGTCCTGCAACTTTATCCGCCTCCATCCAGTCTATTAATTGTTGCCGGGAAGCTAGAGTAAG
TAGTTCGCCAGTTAATAGTTTGCGCAACGTTGTTGCCATTGCTACAGGCATCGTGGTGTCACGCTCGTCG
TTTGGTATGGCTTCATTCAGCTCCGGTTCCCAACGATCAAGGCGAGTTACATGATCCCCCATGTTGTGCA
AAAAAGCGGTTAGCTCCTTCGGTCCTCCGATCGTTGTCAGAAGTAAGTTGGCCGCAGTGTTATCACTCAT
GGTTATGGCAGCACTGCATAATTCTCTTACTGTCATGCCATCCGTAAGATGCTTTTCTGTGACTGGTGAG
TACTCAACCAAGTCATTCTGAGAATAGTGTATGCGGCGACCGAGTTGCTCTTGCCCGGCGTCAATACGGG
ATAATACCGCGCCACATAGCAGAACTTTAAAAGTGCTCATCATTGGAAAACGTTCTTCGGGGCGAAAACT
CTCAAGGATCTTACCGCTGTTGAGATCCAGTTCGATGTAACCCACTCGTGCACCCAACTGATCTTCAGCA
TCTTTTACTTTCACCAGCGTTTCTGGGTGAGCAAAAACAGGAAGGCAAAATGCCGCAAAAAAGGGAATAA
GGGCGACACGGAAATGTTGAATACTCATACTCTTCCTTTTTCAATATTATTGAAGCATTTATCAGGGTTA
TTGTCTCATGAGCGGATACATATTTGAATGTATTTAGAAAAATAAACAAATAGGGGTTCCGCGCACATTT
CCCCGAAAAGTGCCACCTGACGTC
Features (pLannotate 1.2.2; 23 found; start..end, strand, type, name):
     28..80      -  misc_feature   bom (fragment): basis of mobility region from pBR322
    235..614     +  enhancer       CMV enhancer: human cytomegalovirus immediate early enhancer
    687..704     -  promoter       CMV promoter (fragment): human cytomegalovirus (CMV) immediate early promoter
    767..818     +  promoter       CMVd2 promoter: truncated human cytomegalovirus (CMV) immediate early promoter that yields moderately reduced expression relative to the full-length promoter
    820..839     +  promoter       PLtetO-1 promoter (fragment): modified phage lambda PL promoter with tet operator sites (Lutz and Bujard, 1997)
    841..860     +  promoter       PLtetO-1 promoter (fragment): modified phage lambda PL promoter with tet operator sites (Lutz and Bujard, 1997)
    868..901     +  promoter       TRE3GV promoter (fragment): 3rd-generation Tet-responsive promoter that can be activated by binding of Tet-On® 3G, optimized for retroviral and lentiviral vectors
   1002..3257    +  CDS            ORF24: ORF24_HHV8P - Protein inferred from homology: Swiss-Prot protein existence level 3. From Human herpesvirus 8 type P (isolate GK18) (HHV-8) (Kaposi's sarcoma-associated herpesvirus).
   3391..3615    +  polyA_signal   bGH poly(A) signal: bovine growth hormone polyadenylation signal
   3619..3640    +  promoter       SV40 promoter (fragment): SV40 enhancer and early promoter
   3661..4089    +  rep_origin     f1 ori (sequence partly withheld): f1 bacteriophage origin of replication; arrow indicates direction of (+) strand synthesis
   4103..4432    +  promoter       SV40 promoter: SV40 enhancer and early promoter
   4480..4527    +  promoter       EM7 promoter: synthetic bacterial promoter&nbsp
   4546..4920    +  CDS            BleoR: antibiotic-binding protein; Sh ble from Streptoalloteichus hindustanus; confers resistance to bleomycin, phleomycin, and Zeocin™
   4930..5055    +  CDS            ble (fragment): BLE_KLEPN - Experimental evidence at protein level: Swiss-Prot protein existence level 1. Binding protein with a strong affinity to the bleomycin family of antibiotics. Binds to CL990; an antimitotic-antibiotic compound. From Klebsiella pneumoniae.
   5050..5171    +  polyA_signal   SV40 poly(A) signal: SV40 polyadenylation signal
   5244..5260    -  protein_bind   lac operator: The lac repressor binds to the lac operator to inhibit transcription in E. coli. This inhibition can be relieved by adding lactose or isopropyl-β-D-thiogalactopyranoside (IPTG). lac repressor encoded by lacI
   5268..5298    -  promoter       lac promoter: promoter for the E. coli lac operon
   5313..5334    -  protein_bind   CAP binding site: CAP binding activates transcription in the presence of cAMP. E. coli catabolite activator protein
   5347..5439    -  CDS            lacI (fragment): lac repressor; lacI; The lac repressor binds to the lac operator to inhibit transcription in E. coli. This inhibition can be relieved by adding lactose or isopropyl-β-D-thiogalactopyranoside (IPTG).
   5622..6207    -  rep_origin     ori: high-copy-number ColE1/pMB1/pBR322/pUC origin of replication
   6378..7238    -  CDS            AmpR: β-lactamase; bla; confers resistance to ampicillin, carbenicillin, and related antibiotics
   7239..7343    -  promoter       AmpR promoter: bla
