>Addgene plasmid #138440 | pcDNA4/TO-ORF24 3L_A-2xStrep | addgene full sequence | sequence record 272758 | Addgene NGS Result
GACATTGATTATTGACTAGTTATTAATAGTAATCAATTACGGGGTCATTAGTTCATAGCCCATATATGGA
GTTCCGCGTTACATAACTTACGGTAAATGGCCCGCCTGGCTGACCGCCCAACGACCCCCGCCCATTGACG
TCAATAATGACGTATGTTCCCATAGTAACGCCAATAGGGACTTTCCATTGACGTCAATGGGTGGAGTATT
TACGGTAAACTGCCCACTTGGCAGTACATCAAGTGTATCATATGCCAAGTACGCCCCCTATTGACGTCAA
TGACGGTAAATGGCCCGCCTGGCATTATGCCCAGTACATGACCTTATGGGACTTTCCTACTTGGCAGTAC
ATCTACGTATTAGTCATCGCTATTACCATGGTGATGCGGTTTTGGCAGTACATCAATGGGCGTGGATAGC
GGTTTGACTCACGGGGATTTCCAAGTCTCCACCCCATTGACGTCAATGGGAGTTTGTTTTGGCACCAAAA
TCAACGGGACTTTCCAAAATGTCGTAACAACTCCGCCCCATTGACGCAAATGGGCGGTAGGCGTGTACGG
TGGGAGGTCTATATAAGCAGAGCTCTCCCTATCAGTGATAGAGATCTCCCTATCAGTGATAGAGATCGTC
GACGAGCTCGTTTAGTGAACCGTCAGATCGCCTGGAGACGCCATCCACGCTGTTTTGACCTCCATAGAAG
ACACCGGGACCGATCCAGCCTCCGGACTCTAGCGTTTAAACTTAAGCTTGGTACCGAGCTCGGATCCATG
GCAGCGCTCGAGGGCCCCCTACTACTGCCACCGAGCGCCTCCCTGACGACGAGTCCGCAGACCACGTGTT
ATCAAGCGACTTGGGAATCACAGCTGGAAATATTCTGCTGTCTGGCCACCAACTCGCACCTGCAGGCAGA
GCTGACCTTAGAAGGTCTTGATAAGATGATGCAGCCCGAGCCCACCTTTTTCGCCTGCAGAGCGATACGC
AGAGCAGCCGCGGGGGAACGCCTCCACCCTTTTATACATCAAGAAGGGACTCTTTTGGGAAAAGTGGGTC
GACGGTACAGCGGCGAAGGTTTAATAATTGACGGTGGTGGAGTGTTTACGCGCGGACAGATAGACACCGA
CAACTACCTACCTGCGGTGGGATCATGGGAACTTACCGATGATTGTGATAAACCCTGCGAATTCAGGGAG
CTACGCTCGCTGTATCTTCCCGCGCTACTAACGTGCACCATATGTTACAAAGCCATGTTCAGGATAGTGT
GCAGGTACCTGGAGTTCTGGGAGTTCGAACAGTGTTTTCATGCGTTTCTGGCGGTGTTGCCCCATAGTCT
ACAACCCACAATCTATCAAAATTATTTTGCACTCCTGGAGAGCCTGAAGCATCTCTCGTTTTCAATAATG
CCACCCGCATCCCCAGACGCACAGCTACATTTTTTAAAGTTTAACATCGGCAGCTTCATGGCCACGTGGG
GGTGGCACGGAGAGCTGGTCTCGCTGCGCCGTGCCATCGCTCACAACGTAGAGCGACTGCCCACCGTGCT
GAAGAACCTGTCGAAACAGAGTAAGCACCAGGACGTCAAGGTTAACGGACGGGATCTGGTGGGCTTTCAG
CTGGCTCTAAACCAGCTCGTGTCCCGTCTGCACGTAAAAATCCAACGCAAGGACCCCGGACCAAAGCCAT
ACAGGGTGGTCGTCAGTACCCCAGATTGTACCTACTATCTAGTGTATCCGGGCACACCGGCCATCTACAG
ACTCGTCATGTGTATGGCAGTGGCAGACTGCATCGGCCACTCGTGCAGCGGACTGCACCCCTGCGCAAAC
TTTTTAGGCACCCACGAGACACCGCGTCTCCTGGCGGCGACGCTTTCAAGAATCCGGTACGCGCCGAAAG
ACCGGCGAGCAGCCATGAAGGGAAATTTGCAGGCGTGCTTCCAACGATACGCGGCCACGGACGCGCGGAC
TCTGGGCAGCTCCACAGTGTCAGACATGCTGGAACCCACAAAACACGTCAGTTTGGAAAACTTCAAGATC
ACCATATTCAACACCAACATGGTGATTAACACTAAGATAAGCTGCCACGTTCCTAACACCCTGCAAAAGA
CTATTTTAAACATCCCCAGATTGACCAACAATTTTGTTATACGAAAGTACTCCGTAAAGGAACCTTCTTT
TACCATAAGCGTGTTTTTTTCCGACAACATGTGTCAAGGCACCGCAATAAACATCAACATCAGTGGGGAC
ATGCTGCACTTTCTCTTCGCAATGGGTACGCTGAAATGCTTTCTGCCAATCAGGCACATATTTCCTGTAT
CGATAGCAAATTGGAACTCCACGTTGGACCTGCACGGACTGGAAAACCAGTACATGGTGAGAATGGGGCG
AAAAAACGTATTTTGGACCACAAACTTTCCATCTGTGGTCTCCAGCAAGGATGGGCTAAACGTGTCCTGG
TTTAAGGCCGCGACAGCCACGATTTCTAAAGTGTACGGGCAGCCTCTTGTGGAACAGATTCGCCACGAGC
TGGCGCCCATTCTCACGGACCAGCACGCGCGCATCGACGGAAACAAAAATAGAATATTCTCCCTACTTGA
GCACAGAAACCGTTCCCAAATACAGACGCTACACAAAAGGTTCCTGGAGTGTCTGGTGGAATGCTGTTCG
TTTCTCAGGCTTGACGTGGCTTGCATTAGGCGAGCCGCCGCCCGGGGCCTGTTTGACTTCTCAAAGAAGA
TAATCAGTCACACTAAAAGCAAACACGAGTGCGCAGTACTGGGATATAAAAAGTGTAACCTAATCCCGAA
AATCTATGCCCGAAACAAGAAGACCAGGCTAGACGAGTTGGGCCGCAATGCAAACTTCATTTCGTTCGTC
GCCACCACGGGTCATCGGTTCGCCGCTCTAAAGCCACAAATTGTCCGTCACGCCATTCGCAAACTAGGCC
TGCACTGGCGCCACCGAACGGCCGCGTCCAACGAGCAGACACCGCCAGCCGATCCCCGCGTACGTTGCGT
CCGTCCGCTGGTCCTCGAGGGAGGCGGTGGATGGAGCCACCCCCAGTTCGAGAAGGGCGGCGGCAGCGGC
GGCGGCAGCGGCGGCGGCAGCTGGAGCCACCCCCAGTTCGAGAAGGGGCCCGTTTAAACCCGCTGATCAG
CCTCGACTGTGCCTTCTAGTTGCCAGCCATCTGTTGTTTGCCCCTCCCCCGTGCCTTCCTTGACCCTGGA
AGGTGCCACTCCCACTGTCCTTTCCTAATAAAATGAGGAAATTGCATCGCATTGTCTGAGTAGGTGTCAT
TCTATTCTGGGGGGTGGGGTGGGGCAGGACAGCAAGGGGGAGGATTGGGAAGACAATAGCAGGCATGCTG
GGGATGCGGTGGGCTCTATGGCTTCTGAGGCGGAAAGAACCAGCTGGGGCTCTAGGGGGTATCCCC
[124 nt withheld, positions 3427-3550]
C
[91 nt withheld, positions 3552-3642]
A
[49 nt withheld, positions 3644-3692]
CCTTTGACGTTGGAGTCCACGTTCTTT
[37 nt withheld, positions 3720-3756]
ACCCTATCTCGGTCTATTCTTTTGATTTATAAGGGATTTTGCCGATTTCGGCCTATTGGTTAAAAAATGA
GCTGATTTAACAAAAATTTAACGCGAATTAATTCTGTGGAATGTGTGTCAGTTAGGGTGTGGAAAGTCCC
CAGGCTCCCCAGCAGGCAGAAGTATGCAAAGCATGCATCTCAATTAGTCAGCAACCAGGTGTGGAAAGTC
CCCAGGCTCCCCAGCAGGCAGAAGTATGCAAAGCATGCATCTCAATTAGTCAGCAACCATAGTCCCGCCC
CTAACTCCGCCCATCCCGCCCCTAACTCCGCCCAGTTCCGCCCATTCTCCGCCCCATGGCTGACTAATTT
TTTTTATTTATGCAGAGGCCGAGGCCGCCTCTGCCTCTGAGCTATTCCAGAAGTAGTGAGGAGGCTTTTT
TGGAGGCCTAGGCTTTTGCAAAAAGCTCCCGGGAGCTTGTATATCCATTTTCGGATCTGATCAGCACGTG
TTGACAATTAATCATCGGCATAGTATATCGGCATAGTATAATACGACAAGGTGAGGAACTAAACCATGGC
CAAGTTGACCAGTGCCGTTCCGGTGCTCACCGCGCGCGACGTCGCCGGAGCGGTCGAGTTCTGGACCGAC
CGGCTCGGGTTCTCCCGGGACTTCGTGGAGGACGACTTCGCCGGTGTGGTCCGGGACGACGTGACCCTGT
TCATCAGCGCGGTCCAGGACCAGGTGGTGCCGGACAACACCCTGGCCTGGGTGTGGGTGCGCGGCCTGGA
CGAGCTGTACGCCGAGTGGTCGGAGGTCGTGTCCACGAACTTCCGGGACGCCTCCGGGCCGGCCATGACC
GAGATCGGCGAGCAGCCGTGGGGGCGGGAGTTCGCCCTGCGCGACCCGGCCGGCAACTGCGTGCACTTCG
TGGCCGAGGAGCAGGACTGACACGTGCTACGAGATTTCGATTCCACCGCCGCCTTCTATGAAAGGTTGGG
CTTCGGAATCGTTTTCCGGGACGCCGGCTGGATGATCCTCCAGCGCGGGGATCTCATGCTGGAGTTCTTC
GCCCACCCCAACTTGTTTATTGCAGCTTATAATGGTTACAAATAAAGCAATAGCATCACAAATTTCACAA
ATAAAGCATTTTTTTCACTGCATTCTAGTTGTGGTTTGTCCAAACTCATCAATGTATCTTATCATGTCTG
TATACCGTCGACCTCTAGCTAGAGCTTGGCGTAATCATGGTCATAGCTGTTTCCTGTGTGAAATTGTTAT
CCGCTCACAATTCCACACAACATACGAGCCGGAAGCATAAAGTGTAAAGCCTGGGGTGCCTAATGAGTGA
GCTAACTCACATTAATTGCGTTGCGCTCACTGCCCGCTTTCCAGTCGGGAAACCTGTCGTGCCAGCTGCA
TTAATGAATCGGCCAACGCGCGGGGAGAGGCGGTTTGCGTATTGGGCGCTCTTCCGCTTCCTCGCTCACT
GACTCGCTGCGCTCGGTCGTTCGGCTGCGGCGAGCGGTATCAGCTCACTCAAAGGCGGTAATACGGTTAT
CCACAGAATCAGGGGATAACGCAGGAAAGAACATGTGAGCAAAAGGCCAGCAAAAGGCCAGGAACCGTAA
AAAGGCCGCGTTGCTGGCGTTTTTCCATAGGCTCCGCCCCCCTGACGAGCATCACAAAAATCGACGCTCA
AGTCAGAGGTGGCGAAACCCGACAGGACTATAAAGATACCAGGCGTTTCCCCCTGGAAGCTCCCTCGTGC
GCTCTCCTGTTCCGACCCTGCCGCTTACCGGATACCTGTCCGCCTTTCTCCCTTCGGGAAGCGTGGCGCT
TTCTCATAGCTCACGCTGTAGGTATCTCAGTTCGGTGTAGGTCGTTCGCTCCAAGCTGGGCTGTGTGCAC
GAACCCCCCGTTCAGCCCGACCGCTGCGCCTTATCCGGTAACTATCGTCTTGAGTCCAACCCGGTAAGAC
ACGACTTATCGCCACTGGCAGCAGCCACTGGTAACAGGATTAGCAGAGCGAGGTATGTAGGCGGTGCTAC
AGAGTTCTTGAAGTGGTGGCCTAACTACGGCTACACTAGAAGAACAGTATTTGGTATCTGCGCTCTGCTG
AAGCCAGTTACCTTCGGAAAAAGAGTTGGTAGCTCTTGATCCGGCAAACAAACCACCGCTGGTAGCGGTG
GTTTTTTTGTTTGCAAGCAGCAGATTACGCGCAGAAAAAAAGGATCTCAAGAAGATCCTTTGATCTTTTC
TACGGGGTCTGACGCTCAGTGGAACGAAAACTCACGTTAAGGGATTTTGGTCATGAGATTATCAAAAAGG
ATCTTCACCTAGATCCTTTTAAATTAAAAATGAAGTTTTAAATCAATCTAAAGTATATATGAGTAAACTT
GGTCTGACAGTTACCAATGCTTAATCAGTGAGGCACCTATCTCAGCGATCTGTCTATTTCGTTCATCCAT
AGTTGCCTGACTCCCCGTCGTGTAGATAACTACGATACGGGAGGGCTTACCATCTGGCCCCAGTGCTGCA
ATGATACCGCGAGACCCACGCTCACCGGCTCCAGATTTATCAGCAATAAACCAGCCAGCCGGAAGGGCCG
AGCGCAGAAGTGGTCCTGCAACTTTATCCGCCTCCATCCAGTCTATTAATTGTTGCCGGGAAGCTAGAGT
AAGTAGTTCGCCAGTTAATAGTTTGCGCAACGTTGTTGCCATTGCTACAGGCATCGTGGTGTCACGCTCG
TCGTTTGGTATGGCTTCATTCAGCTCCGGTTCCCAACGATCAAGGCGAGTTACATGATCCCCCATGTTGT
GCAAAAAAGCGGTTAGCTCCTTCGGTCCTCCGATCGTTGTCAGAAGTAAGTTGGCCGCAGTGTTATCACT
CATGGTTATGGCAGCACTGCATAATTCTCTTACTGTCATGCCATCCGTAAGATGCTTTTCTGTGACTGGT
GAGTACTCAACCAAGTCATTCTGAGAATAGTGTATGCGGCGACCGAGTTGCTCTTGCCCGGCGTCAATAC
GGGATAATACCGCGCCACATAGCAGAACTTTAAAAGTGCTCATCATTGGAAAACGTTCTTCGGGGCGAAA
ACTCTCAAGGATCTTACCGCTGTTGAGATCCAGTTCGATGTAACCCACTCGTGCACCCAACTGATCTTCA
GCATCTTTTACTTTCACCAGCGTTTCTGGGTGAGCAAAAACAGGAAGGCAAAATGCCGCAAAAAAGGGAA
TAAGGGCGACACGGAAATGTTGAATACTCATACTCTTCCTTTTTCAATATTATTGAAGCATTTATCAGGG
TTATTGTCTCATGAGCGGATACATATTTGAATGTATTTAGAAAAATAAACAAATAGGGGTTCCGCGCACA
TTTCCCCGAAAAGTGCCACCTGACGTCGACGGATCGGGAGATCTCCCGATCCCCTATGGTGCACTCTCAG
TACAATCTGCTCTGATGCCGCATAGTTAAGCCAGTATCTGCTCCCTGCTTGTGTGTTGGAGGTCGCTGAG
TAGTGCGCGAGCAAAATTTAAGCTACAACAAGGCAAGGCTTGACCGACAATTGCATGAAGAATCTGCTTA
GGGTTAGGCGTTTTGCGCTGCTTCGCGATGTACGGGCCAGATATACGCGTT
Features (pLannotate 1.2.2; 22 found; start..end, strand, type, name):
      1..380     +  enhancer       CMV enhancer: human cytomegalovirus immediate early enhancer
    381..584     +  promoter       CMV promoter: human cytomegalovirus (CMV) immediate early promoter
    586..605     +  promoter       PLtetO-1 promoter (fragment): modified phage lambda PL promoter with tet operator sites (Lutz and Bujard, 1997)
    607..626     +  promoter       PLtetO-1 promoter (fragment): modified phage lambda PL promoter with tet operator sites (Lutz and Bujard, 1997)
    634..667     +  promoter       TRE3GV promoter (fragment): 3rd-generation Tet-responsive promoter that can be activated by binding of Tet-On® 3G, optimized for retroviral and lentiviral vectors
    768..3023    +  CDS            ORF24: ORF24_HHV8P - Protein inferred from homology: Swiss-Prot protein existence level 3. From Human herpesvirus 8 type P (isolate GK18) (HHV-8) (Kaposi's sarcoma-associated herpesvirus).
   3157..3381    +  polyA_signal   bGH poly(A) signal: bovine growth hormone polyadenylation signal
   3385..3406    +  promoter       SV40 promoter (fragment): SV40 enhancer and early promoter
   3427..3855    +  rep_origin     f1 ori (sequence partly withheld): f1 bacteriophage origin of replication; arrow indicates direction of (+) strand synthesis
   3869..4198    +  promoter       SV40 promoter: SV40 enhancer and early promoter
   4246..4293    +  promoter       EM7 promoter: synthetic bacterial promoter&nbsp
   4312..4686    +  CDS            BleoR: antibiotic-binding protein; Sh ble from Streptoalloteichus hindustanus; confers resistance to bleomycin, phleomycin, and Zeocin™
   4696..4821    +  CDS            ble (fragment): BLE_KLEPN - Experimental evidence at protein level: Swiss-Prot protein existence level 1. Binding protein with a strong affinity to the bleomycin family of antibiotics. Binds to CL990; an antimitotic-antibiotic compound. From Klebsiella pneumoniae.
   4816..4937    +  polyA_signal   SV40 poly(A) signal: SV40 polyadenylation signal
   5010..5026    -  protein_bind   lac operator: The lac repressor binds to the lac operator to inhibit transcription in E. coli. This inhibition can be relieved by adding lactose or isopropyl-β-D-thiogalactopyranoside (IPTG). lac repressor encoded by lacI
   5034..5064    -  promoter       lac promoter: promoter for the E. coli lac operon
   5079..5100    -  protein_bind   CAP binding site: CAP binding activates transcription in the presence of cAMP. E. coli catabolite activator protein
   5113..5205    -  CDS            lacI (fragment): lac repressor; lacI; The lac repressor binds to the lac operator to inhibit transcription in E. coli. This inhibition can be relieved by adding lactose or isopropyl-β-D-thiogalactopyranoside (IPTG).
   5388..5976    -  rep_origin     ori: high-copy-number ColE1/pMB1/pBR322/pUC origin of replication
   6147..7007    -  CDS            AmpR: β-lactamase; bla; confers resistance to ampicillin, carbenicillin, and related antibiotics
   7008..7112    -  promoter       AmpR promoter: bla
   7171..7223    -  misc_feature   bom (fragment): basis of mobility region from pBR322
