[The description below was written by a language model from this plasmid's Addgene catalogue record and pLannotate feature annotations shown in this document.]
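Description:
pcDNA4/TO-ORF24 3L_A-2xStrep is a mammalian expression plasmid built on the Invitrogen pcDNA4/TO backbone, about 7.4 kb in total. It is propagated in E. coli through a high-copy ColE1/pUC-type origin with ampicillin resistance (AmpR under its own bla promoter), and it also carries an f1 origin. For selection in mammalian cells it contains a Zeocin resistance cassette in which the Sh ble gene is placed behind both the SV40 early promoter and the bacterial EM7 promoter and is terminated by an SV40 polyadenylation signal.

The payload is the full-length ORF24 coding sequence (2,256 bp) from Kaposi's sarcoma-associated herpesvirus (HHV-8), carrying the "3L_A" mutation in which leucines 73 to 75 are replaced by alanines. Transcription is driven by the CMV immediate early enhancer/promoter. Two short tet operator-like elements are annotated immediately downstream of it, consistent with the pcDNA4/TO design: expression is constitutive in ordinary cells but can be repressed and then induced with tetracycline or doxycycline in cells that supply the Tet repressor. A bGH polyadenylation signal ends the transcript. The catalogue lists a C-terminal 2xStrep tag supplied by the backbone for affinity purification or detection. The feature tables do not annotate it separately, although there is unannotated space between the ORF24 CDS and the poly(A) signal.

The associated publication describes ORF24 as the gammaherpesviral TATA-box-binding protein that contacts the host RNA polymerase II CTD to direct late gene transcription, so this mutant probably serves in interaction or pull-down studies of that function, though the record does not state the mutation's effect. The depositor and sequencing-derived records differ by only three nucleotides in length and show essentially the same features.
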