Addgene plasmid #138440: pcDNA4/TO-ORF24 3L_A-2xStrep
Purpose: Expresses full-length ORF24 3L_A with a C-terminal 2xStrep tag in mammalian cells
Depositing lab: Britt Glaunsinger. Depositing organization: University of California, Berkeley. Publication: The gammaherpesviral TATA-box-binding protein directly interacts with the CTD of host RNA Pol II to direct late gene transcription. Castaneda AF, Didychuk AL, Louder RK, McCollum CO, Davis ZH, Nogales E, Glaunsinger BA. PLoS Pathog. 2020 Sep 4;16(9):e1008843. doi: 10.1371/journal.ppat.1008843. eCollection 2020 Sep. PubMed 32886723.
Backbone
  Vector backbone: pcDNA4/TO
  Backbone manufacturer: Invitrogen
  Backbone size w/o insert (bp): 5121
  Total vector size (bp): 7377
  Vector type: Mammalian Expression
  Selectable markers: Zeocin
Growth in bacteria
  Bacterial resistance: Ampicillin, 100 μg/mL
  Growth temperature: 37°C
  Growth strain: DH5alpha
  Copy number: High Copy
Gene/Insert
  Gene/Insert name: ORF24
  Species: KSHV (HHV-8)
  Insert size (bp): 2256
  Mutation: Amino acids L73-L75 mutated to alanine
  Entrez Gene: ORF24 (a.k.a. HHV8GK18_gp27)
  Promoter: CMV
  Tag / fusion protein: Strep (C terminal on backbone)
  Cloning method: Unknown
  Sequencing primers: 5′ CGCAAATGGGCGGTAGGCGTG; 3′ TAGAAGGCACAGTCGAGG
Terms and licenses: Academic/Nonprofit Terms; Industry Terms: Not Available to Industry
How to cite: pcDNA4/TO-ORF24 3L_A-2xStrep was a gift from Britt Glaunsinger (Addgene plasmid # 138440 ; http://n2t.net/addgene:138440 ; RRID:Addgene_138440)
